Addgene plasmid #18379: T4 Lysozyme D72P WT*
Depositing lab: Brian Matthews. Depositing organization: University of Oregon.
Backbone
  Vector backbone: pHS1403
  Backbone size w/o insert (bp): 5000
  Vector type: Bacterial Expression
Growth in bacteria
  Bacterial resistance: Ampicillin, 100 μg/mL
  Growth temperature: 37°C
  Growth strain: DH5alpha
  Copy number: High Copy
Gene/Insert
  Gene/Insert name: T4 Lysozyme (alt name: A72P)
  Species: Bacteriophage T4
  Insert size (bp): 600
  Mutation: D72P WT*
  GenBank ID: NP_049736
  Entrez Gene: e (a.k.a. T4p123)
  Cloning method: Restriction Enzyme; 5′ cloning site BamHI (not destroyed); 3′ cloning site HindIII (not destroyed)
  Sequencing primers: 5′ na; 3′ GGCGTATCACGAGGCCC
Terms and licenses: Academic/Nonprofit Terms; Industry Terms: Not Available to Industry
Depositor comments: The BamHI site is 27 bp from the ATG and the HindIII site is 115 bp from the stop.
How to cite: T4 Lysozyme D72P WT* was a gift from Brian Matthews (Addgene plasmid # 18379 ; http://n2t.net/addgene:18379 ; RRID:Addgene_18379)
