[The description below was written by a language model from this plasmid's Addgene catalogue record.]
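Description:
T4 Lysozyme D72P WT* is a bacterial expression plasmid built on the pHS1403 backbone (about 5 kb without insert) that carries a mutant form of the bacteriophage T4 lysozyme gene (gene e). It is maintained in E. coli as a high-copy plasmid under ampicillin selection. The record does not state the origin of replication or the promoter driving expression, and no feature table is available to confirm the regulatory elements or any tags.

The insert is roughly 600 bp and was placed between BamHI and HindIII sites, both of which remain intact, so the coding segment can be excised or swapped by restriction digestion. According to the depositor's notes, the BamHI site sits 27 bp from the start codon and the HindIII site 115 bp from the stop codon, meaning the cloned fragment includes short flanking regions on either side of the open reading frame. The listed mutation is D72P, a proline substitution at position 72, made in the "WT*" background. In the T4 lysozyme literature that designation generally refers to the cysteine-free pseudo-wild-type protein used as a reference for mutational work, although the record itself does not define it. The alternative name is given as A72P, which conflicts with D72P regarding the original residue at that position, and the record does not resolve this discrepancy.

The record does not state a purpose, but a construct of this kind would typically be used to produce the variant protein in bacteria for studying how a point substitution such as an introduced proline affects protein structure, stability and folding.
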