>Addgene plasmid #18379 | T4 Lysozyme D72P WT* | addgene partial sequence | sequence record 24165 | 3primeUP
NGAAAAGCCGCTCATTAGGCGGGCTCAGATCTGCTCATGTTTGACAGCTTATCATCGATAAGCTTCGGCA
ATAAATTCTTGATATGTTTTCATATGTTTCCTTTAAATATTTTAATTAGTAATTGTCTATTCAAGTAATT
GTGAATATACTATCACAATTCCAAGAGAAAGTAAACAGCTTTATAGATTTTTATACGCGTCCCAAGTGCC
AGTTCTAAACGTTGTAATGACTCGTTTTGCGCGATTAGGTGTTTGATTATACCATCTACTTTTAGCTAAG
TTAACTGCTGCTTCATCCCAGCGTTTTTGTTGAAGCATACGTAAAGAGTTAGTAAATCCTGCCACACCGG
TTTCTCCCATTTGGAAAACCATATTAATCAATGCAGCGCGACGAACCGCATCAAGAGAATCATAAACCGG
TTTTAATTTAGCATTTCTCAGAATTCCGCGAACAGCAGCAGGAACATCCTGATTAAAGAGTTTTTCAGCC
TCATCTTTTGTAATTACACCATTAGTATTACGCCCAATAGCTTTATCTAATTCAGATTTAGCAGCATTAA
GTGATGGACTTTTTGTAAGCAAATGACCGATGCCAATAGTGTAATAGCCTTCTGTGTCTTTATAGATTTT
AAGTCTAAGACCTTCATCTATACGTAACATTTCAAATATATTCATAATACCTCCTAAGCATCGATGGATC
CTGTTTCCTGTGTGAAATTGTTATCCGCTCACAATTCCACACATTATACGAGCCGATGATTAATTGTCAA
CAGGGGGATGGGGAGTAAGCTGATCCTGTTTCCTGTGTGAAATTGTTATCCGCTCACAATTCCACACATT
ATACGAGCCGATGATTAATTGTCAACAGGGGGATGGGGAGTAAGCTCATCGATGGATCGACCGGGNTTNC
CCGGGGGGGAAAANGGTNANCCGCNCCCAATTCCNCNCATTTATACGAGCCGGAAGCATAAAGTGNAAAG
CCCGGGGGNGCCTAANGNGNGGAGCTAACTTACATTAATTGCGTTGNGCTCNCNGNCCNCTTTCCGNNCG
GGAAACCNGNCNGGCCNGGANNCCNNN
